Addgene plasmid #83189: Hs.HRAS C186S
Purpose: Gateway ORF Entry clone of human HRAS [NM_005343.2 ] with stop codon (for native or N-terminal fusions), C186S mutation
Depositing lab: Dominic Esposito. Depositing organization: National Cancer Institute (NCI).
Backbone
  Vector backbone: pDonor-255
  Backbone size w/o insert (bp): 2693
  Vector type: Gateway Entry Clone
Growth in bacteria
  Bacterial resistance: Spectinomycin, 50 μg/mL
  Growth temperature: 37°C
  Growth strain: DH10B
  Copy number: High Copy
Gene/Insert
  Gene/Insert name: HRAS
  Species: H. sapiens (human)
  Insert size (bp): 570
  Mutation: C186S
  GenBank ID: NM_005343.2
  Entrez Gene: HRAS (a.k.a. C-BAS/HAS, C-H-RAS, C-HA-RAS1, CTLO, H-RASIDX, HAMSV, HRAS1, RASH1, p21ras)
  Cloning method: Gateway Cloning
  Sequencing primers: 5′ M13F 23-mer (5'-CCCAGTCACGACGTTGTAAAACG); 3′ attLR 23-mer (5'-TAACATCAGAGATTTTGAGACAC)
Terms and licenses: Academic/Nonprofit Terms; Industry Terms: Not Available to Industry
How to cite: Hs.HRAS C186S was a gift from Dominic Esposito (Addgene plasmid # 83189 ; http://n2t.net/addgene:83189 ; RRID:Addgene_83189)
