[The description below was written by a language model from this plasmid's Addgene catalogue record and pLannotate feature annotations shown in this document.]
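Description:
Hs.HRAS C186S is a Gateway entry clone built on the pDonor-255 backbone, carrying the open reading frame of human HRAS (the small GTPase proto-oncoprotein p21ras) with a C186S point mutation. It is a small (about 3.3 kb) bacterial plasmid that replicates from a high-copy ColE1/pUC-type origin and is selected with spectinomycin through the aadA (SmR) aminoglycoside adenylyltransferase gene. The short Pc integron promoter and gentamicin acetyltransferase fragments annotated just upstream of the marker appear to be remnants of the resistance cassette's source. rrnB T1 and T2 terminators sit upstream of the cloning region, where such elements typically insulate an insert from read-through transcription. Small lacZα and lacI fragments are backbone leftovers with no evident function.

The roughly 570 bp HRAS coding sequence lies between two attL recombination sites, annotated by the automated tool as attL3 and a partial attL2; the record does not otherwise specify which attL variants are present. No promoter drives the insert, as expected for an entry clone: the ORF is meant to be transferred by an LR Clonase reaction into destination vectors that supply the promoter, tags and host-specific elements. Because the ORF retains its stop codon, it suits native expression or N-terminal fusions, but not C-terminal tagging. Cysteine 186 is the cysteine of the C-terminal CAAX motif that is normally farnesylated, so its replacement with serine is generally used to produce a Ras protein that cannot be prenylated or anchored to membranes. The record itself does not state a specific experimental application for the mutant.
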