Features (pLannotate 1.2.2; 11 found; start..end, strand, type, name):
     18..54      -  CDS            lacZα (fragment): LacZα fragment of β-galactosidase; lacZ fragment
     85..180     +  protein_bind   attL3: mutant version of attL; recombination site for the Gateway® LR reaction LR Clonase™
    183..750     +  CDS            H-Ras (fragment) (sequence partly withheld): human small GTPase proto-oncoprotein
    757..850     -  protein_bind   attL2 (fragment): mutant version of attL; recombination site for the Gateway® LR reaction LR Clonase™
    965..988     +  promoter       Pc promoter (fragment): intI1 (promoter lies within the coding sequence); class 1 integron promoter
   1164..1220    +  CDS            GmR (fragment): gentamycin acetyltransferase; aacC1; confers resistance to gentamycin
   1227..2018    +  CDS            SmR: aminoglycoside adenylyltransferase (Murphy, 1985); aadA; confers resistance to spectinomycin and streptomycin
   2111..2699    +  rep_origin     ori: high-copy-number ColE1/pMB1/pBR322/pUC origin of replication
   2882..2974    +  CDS            lacI (fragment): lac repressor; lacI; The lac repressor binds to the lac operator to inhibit transcription in E. coli. This inhibition can be relieved by adding lactose or isopropyl-β-D-thiogalactopyranoside (IPTG).
   3029..3056    -  terminator     rrnB T2 terminator: transcription terminator T2 from the E. coli rrnB gene
   3188..3231    +  terminator     rrnB T1 terminator: Escherichia coli rrnB; transcription terminator T1 from the E. coli rrnB gene
>Addgene plasmid #83189 | Hs.HRAS C186S | depositor full sequence | sequence record 158152 | Full Sequence
TTAACGCTAGCATGGATGTTTTCCCAGTCACGACGTTGTAAAACGACGGCCAGTCTTAAAATTCGAGCTC
GGTCCGAGGATCCGAAATAATGATTTTATTTTGACTGATAGTGACCTGTTCGTTGCAACAAATTGATAAG
CAATGCTTTTTTATAATGCCAACTTTGTACAAAAAAGTTGGC
[498 nt withheld, positions 183-680]
AAGCTGCGGAAGCTGAACCCTCCTGATGAGAGTGGCCCCGGCTGCATGAGCTGCAAGTCTGTGCTCTCCT
AATCAACTTTCTTGTACAAAGTTGGCATTATAGGAAAGCATTGCTTATCAATTTGTTGCAACGAACAGGT
CACTATCAGTCAAAATAAAATCATTATTTGCATGCAAGCTTAGATCCTCTAGACCAGCCAGGACAGAAAT
GCCTCGACTTCGCTGCTACCCAAGGTTGCCGGGTGACGCACACCGTGGAAACGGATGAAGGCACGAACCC
AGTGGACATAAGCCTGTTCGGTTCGTAAGCTGTAATGCAAGTAGCGTATGCGCTCACGCAACTGGTCCAG
AACCTTGACCGAACGCAGCGGTGGTAACGGCGCAGTGGCGGTTTTCATGGCTTGTTATGACTGTTTTTTT
GGGGTACAGTCTATGCCTCGGGCATCCAAGCAGCAAGCGCGTTACGCCGTGGGTCGATGTTTGATGTTAT
GGAGCAGCAACGATGTTACGCAGCAGGGCAGTCGCCCTAAAACAAAGTTAAACATTATGAGGGAAGCGGT
GATCGCCGAAGTATCGACTCAACTATCAGAGGTAGTTGGCGTCATCGAGCGCCATCTCGAACCGACGTTG
CTGGCCGTACATTTGTACGGCTCCGCAGTGGATGGCGGCCTGAAGCCACACAGTGATATTGATTTGCTGG
TTACGGTGACCGTAAGGCTTGATGAAACAACGCGGCGAGCTTTGATCAACGACCTTTTGGAAACTTCGGC
TTCCCCTGGAGAGAGCGAGATTCTCCGCGCTGTAGAAGTCACCATTGTTGTGCACGACGACATCATTCCG
TGGCGTTATCCAGCTAAGCGCGAACTGCAATTTGGAGAATGGCAGCGCAATGACATTCTTGCAGGTATCT
TCGAGCCAGCCACGATCGACATTGATCTGGCTATCTTGCTGACAAAAGCAAGAGAACATAGCGTTGCCTT
GGTAGGTCCAGCGGCGGAGGAACTCTTTGATCCGGTTCCTGAACAGGATCTATTTGAGGCGCTAAATGAA
ACCTTAACGCTATGGAACTCGCCGCCCGACTGGGCTGGCGATGAGCGAAATGTAGTGCTTACGTTGTCCC
GCATTTGGTACAGCGCAGTAACCGGCAAAATCGCGCCGAAGGATGTCGCTGCCGACTGGGCAATGGAGCG
CCTGCCGGCCCAGTATCAGCCCGTCATACTTGAAGCTAGACAGGCTTATCTTGGACAAGAAGAAGATCGC
TTGGCCTCGCGCGCAGATCAGTTGGAAGAATTTGTCCACTACGTGAAAGGCGAGATCACCAAGGTAGTCG
GCAAATAACCCTCGAGCCACCCATGACCAAAATCCCTTAACGTGAGTTACGCGTCGTTCCACTGAGCGTC
AGACCCCGTAGAAAAGATCAAAGGATCTTCTTGAGATCCTTTTTTTCTGCGCGTAATCTGCTGCTTGCAA
ACAAAAAAACCACCGCTACCAGCGGTGGTTTGTTTGCCGGATCAAGAGCTACCAACTCTTTTTCCGAAGG
TAACTGGCTTCAGCAGAGCGCAGATACCAAATACTGTCCTTCTAGTGTAGCCGTAGTTAGGCCACCACTT
CAAGAACTCTGTAGCACCGCCTACATACCTCGCTCTGCTAATCCTGTTACCAGTGGCTGCTGCCAGTGGC
GATAAGTCGTGTCTTACCGGGTTGGACTCAAGACGATAGTTACCGGATAAGGCGCAGCGGTCGGGCTGAA
CGGGGGGTTCGTGCACACAGCCCAGCTTGGAGCGAACGACCTACACCGAACTGAGATACCTACAGCGTGA
GCATTGAGAAAGCGCCACGCTTCCCGAAGGGAGAAAGGCGGACAGGTATCCGGTAAGCGGCAGGGTCGGA
ACAGGAGAGCGCACGAGGGAGCTTCCAGGGGGAAACGCCTGGTATCTTTATAGTCCTGTCGGGTTTCGCC
ACCTCTGACTTGAGCGTCGATTTTTGTGATGCTCGTCAGGGGGGCGGAGCCTATGGAAAAACGCCAGCAA
CGCGGCCTTTTTACGGTTCCTGGCCTTTTGCTGGCCTTTTGCTCACATGTTCTTTCCTGCGTTATCCCCT
GATTCTGTGGATAACCGTATTACCGCCTTTGAGTGAGCTGATACCGCTCGCCGCAGCCGAACGACCGAGC
GCAGCGAGTCAGTGAGCGAGGAAGCGGAAGAGCGCCCAATACGCAAACCGCCTCTCCCCGCGCGTTGGCC
GATTCATTAATGCAGCTGGCACGACAGGTTTCCCGACTGGAAAGCGGGCAGTGAGCGCAACGCAATTAAT
ACGCGTACCGCTAGCCAGGAAGAGTTTGTAGAAACGCAAAAAGGCCATCCGTCAGGATGGCCTTCTGCTT
AGTTTGATGCCTGGCAGTTTATGGCGGGCGTCCTGCCCGCCACCCTCCGGGCCGTTGCTTCACAACGTTC
AAATCCGCTCCCGGCGGATTTGTCCTACTCAGGAGAGCGTTCACCGACAAACAACAGATAAAACGAAAGG
CCCAGTCTTCCGACTGAGCCTTTCGTTTTATTTGATGCCTGGCAGTTCCCTACTCTCGCG
