>Addgene plasmid #83189 | Hs.HRAS C186S | addgene partial sequence | sequence record 159319 | M13pUC-Fwd 5'-CCCAGTCACGACGTTGTAAAACG-3'
AATTCGAGCTCGGTCCGAGGATCCGAAATAATGATTTTATTTTGACTGATAGTGACCTGTTCGTTGCAAC
AAATTGATAAGCAATGCTTTTTTATAATGCCAACTTTGTACAAAAAAGTTGGC
[498 nt withheld, positions 124-621]
AAGCTGCGGAAGCTGAACCCTCCTGATGAGAGTGGCCCCGGCTGCATGAGCTGCAAGTCTGTGCTCTCCT
AATCAACTTTCTTGTACAAAGTTGGCATTATAGGAAAGCATTGCTTATCAATTTGTTGCAACGAACAGGT
CACTATCAGTCAAAATAAAATCATTATTTGCATGCAAGCTTAGATCCTCTAGACCAGCCAGGACAGAAAT
GCCTCGACTTCGCTGCTACCCAAGGTTGCCGGGTGACGCACACCGTGGAAACGGATGAAGGCACGAACCC
AGTGGACATAA
